Addgene plasmid #38061: MSCV-N E4orf3
Depositing lab: Karl Munger. Depositing organization: Brigham and Women's Hospital. Publication: Interpreting cancer genomes using systematic host network perturbations by tumour virus proteins. Rozenblatt-Rosen O, Deo RC, Padi M, Adelmant G, Calderwood MA, Rolland T, Grace M, Dricot A, Askenazi M, Tavares M, Pevzner SJ, Abderazzaq F, Byrdsong D, Carvunis AR, Chen AA, Cheng J, Correll M, Duarte M, Fan C, Feltkamp MC, Ficarro SB, Franchi R, Garg BK, Gulbahce N, Hao T, Holthaus AM, James R, Korkhin A, Litovchick L, Mar JC, Pak TR, Rabello S, Rubio R, Shen Y, Singh S, Spangle JM, Tasan M, Wanamaker S, Webber JT, Roecklein-Canfield J, Johannsen E, Barabasi AL, Beroukhim R, Kieff E, Cusick ME, Hill DE, Munger K, Marto JA, Quackenbush J, Roth FP, DeCaprio JA, Vidal M. Nature. 2012 Jul 26;487(7408):491-5. 10.1038/nature11288 PubMed 22810586.
Backbone
  Vector backbone: MSCV-N FLAGHA
  Backbone size w/o insert (bp): 8162
  Total vector size (bp): 7010
  Vector type: Mammalian Expression, Retroviral
  Selectable markers: Puromycin
Growth in bacteria
  Bacterial resistance: Ampicillin, 100 μg/mL
  Growth temperature: 37°C
  Growth strain: DH5alpha
  Copy number: Low Copy
Gene/Insert
  Gene/Insert name: E4 orf3
  Species: Human adenovirus 5
  Insert size (bp): 348
  Promoter: PKG
  Tag / fusion protein: Flag (N terminal on backbone); HA (N terminal on backbone)
  Cloning method: Gateway Cloning
  Sequencing primers: 5′ LXSN 5'; 3′ MSCV-N seq. rev
Resource information
  A portion of this plasmid was derived from a plasmid made by: M. Vidal lab
Terms and licenses: Academic/Nonprofit Terms; Industry Terms: Not Available to Industry
Depositor comments: Note that the Gateway cloning reaction has left several vector-based nucleotides in frame with the 3' end of the insert, adding several amino acid residues [STFLYKVVR] fused to the C-terminus of translated protein.
How to cite: MSCV-N E4orf3 was a gift from Karl Munger (Addgene plasmid # 38061 ; http://n2t.net/addgene:38061 ; RRID:Addgene_38061)
