[The description below was written by a language model from this plasmid's Addgene catalogue record.]
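Description:
MSCV-N E4orf3 is a retroviral mammalian expression plasmid built on the MSCV-N FLAGHA backbone, a murine stem cell virus-type vector used to generate retroviral particles for stable gene delivery into mammalian cells. In bacteria it is maintained under ampicillin selection and is recorded as low copy. Transduced mammalian cells can be selected with puromycin. The total size is listed as about 7.0 kb, which is smaller than the 8.2 kb given for the empty backbone. This is consistent with Gateway recombination replacing a larger destination cassette with the short insert, although the record does not explain the difference.

The payload is the 348 bp E4 orf3 open reading frame from human adenovirus 5, introduced by Gateway cloning. The backbone supplies tandem FLAG and HA epitope tags at the N-terminus, giving a doubly tagged protein suited to detection and to sequential affinity purification. The depositor notes that the Gateway reaction left vector-derived nucleotides in frame at the 3' end of the insert, so the translated protein carries several extra residues at its C-terminus. The promoter field reads "PKG", probably meaning the PGK promoter. In MSCV-type vectors that promoter typically drives the puromycin marker while the viral LTR drives the insert, but the record does not state which promoter controls which gene, and no feature table is available to confirm the arrangement.

The plasmid comes from a collection made for a systematic study of how tumour virus proteins perturb host cellular networks. That context points to stable expression of tagged E4 orf3 in mammalian cells for identifying host interaction partners and downstream effects.
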