>Addgene plasmid #38061 | MSCV-N E4orf3 | depositor partial sequence | sequence record 47950 | Tag and insert
ATGGACTACAAGGATGACGATGACAAGCTCGATGGAGGATACCCATACGATGTTCCAGATTACGCTGCTC
GAGGTTATCAAACAAGTTTGTACAAAAAAGTTGGCATGATTCGCTGCTTGAGGCTGAAGGTGGAGGGCGC
TCTGGAGCAGATTTTTACAATGGCCGGACTTAATATTCGGGATTTGCTTAGAGATATATTGAGAAGGTGG
CGAGATGAGAATTATTTGGGCATGGTTGAAGGTGCTGGAATGTTTATAGAGGAGATTCACCCTGAAGGGT
TTAGCCTTTACGTCCACTTGGACGTGAGGGCCGTTTGCCTTTTGGAAGCCATTGTGCAACATCTTACAAA
TGCCATTATCTGTTCTTTGGCTGTAGAGTTTGACCACGCCACCGGAGGGGAGCGCGTTCACTTAATAGAT
CTTCATTTTGAGGTTTTGGATAATCTTTTGGAATCAACTTTCTTGTACAAAGTGGTTCGATAACGA
