>Addgene plasmid #38061 | MSCV-N E4orf3 | addgene partial sequence | sequence record 50772 | pLXSN-5
CTCACTCCTTCTCTAGGCGCCGGAATTAGATCTGCCACCATGGACTACAAGGATGACGATGACAAGCTCG
ATGGAGGATACCCATACGATGTTCCAGATTACGCTGCTCGAGGTTATCAAACAAGTTTGTACAAAAAAGT
TGGCATGATTCGCTGCTTGAGGCTGAAGGTGGAGGGCGCTCTGGAGCAGATTTTTACAATGGCCGGACTT
AATATTCGGGATTTGCTTAGAGATATATTGAGAAGGTGGCGAGATGAGAATTATTTGGGCATGGTTGAAG
GTGCTGGAATGTTTATAGAGGAGATTCACCCTGAAGGGTTTAGCCTTTACGTCCACTTGGACGTGAGGGC
CGTTTGCCTTTTGGAAGCCATTGTGCAACATCTTACAAATGCCATTATCTGTTCTTTGGCTGTAGAGTTT
GACCACGCCACCGGAGGGGAGCGCGTTCACTTAATAGATCTTCATTTTGAGGTTTTGGATAATCTTTTGG
AATCAACTTTCTTGTACAAAGTGGTTCGATAACGAATTCCGCCCCCCCCCC
